Addgene plasmid #188501: SpRY dCas9 KRAB
Purpose: Expresses FLAG tagged SpRY dCas9 KRAB
Depositing lab: Isaac Hilton. Depositing organization: Rice University. Publication: Quantification of Genome Editing and Transcriptional Control Capabilities Reveals Hierarchies among Diverse CRISPR/Cas Systems in Human Cells. Escobar M, Li J, Patel A, Liu S, Xu Q, Hilton IB. ACS Synth Biol. 2022 Oct 21;11(10):3239-3250. doi: 10.1021/acssynbio.2c00156. Epub 2022 Sep 26. PubMed 36162812.
Backbone
  Vector backbone: LentiCRISPR v2
  Vector type: Mammalian Expression, Lentiviral, CRISPR
  Selectable markers: Puromycin
Growth in bacteria
  Bacterial resistance: Ampicillin, 100 μg/mL
  Growth temperature: 37°C
  Growth strain: NEB Stable
  Copy number: High Copy
Gene/Insert
  Gene/Insert name: dCas9
  Species: Streptococcus pyogenes
  Mutation: D10A/A61R/H840A/L1111R/D1135L/S1136W/G1218K/E1219Q/N1317R/A1322R/R1333P/R1335Q/T1337R
  Promoter: EF1a
  Cloning method: Gibson Cloning
Terms and licenses: Academic/Nonprofit Terms; Industry Terms: Not Available to Industry
Depositor comments: Stbl3 is also a suitable growth strain.
How to cite: SpRY dCas9 KRAB was a gift from Isaac Hilton (Addgene plasmid # 188501 ; http://n2t.net/addgene:188501 ; RRID:Addgene_188501)
