[The description below was written by a language model from this plasmid's Addgene catalogue record and pLannotate feature annotations shown in this document.]
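Description:
SpRY dCas9 KRAB is a third-generation-style, self-inactivating HIV-1 lentiviral transfer plasmid built on the LentiCRISPR v2 backbone for CRISPR interference in mammalian cells. It is propagated in E. coli through a high-copy ColE1/pUC-type origin with ampicillin selection (AmpR); an f1 origin is also present. The viral genome is transcribed from a CMV enhancer/promoter fused to a truncated 5' LTR and carries the Ψ packaging signal, a gag fragment, the RRE for Rev-dependent nuclear export, the cPPT/CTS, a WPRE to boost transcript expression, and a ΔU3 3' LTR followed by a bGH polyadenylation signal. Outside the LTRs, the backbone retains an SV40/EM7-driven BleoR cassette.

The payload is driven by the EF-1α core promoter and encodes Streptococcus pyogenes Cas9 carrying D10A and H840A, which abolish nuclease activity, plus the set of SpRY substitutions (A61R, L1111R, D1135L, S1136W, G1218K, E1219Q, N1317R, A1322R, R1333P, R1335Q, T1337R) that relax PAM requirements to near-PAMless targeting. This dCas9 is followed by the KRAB repression domain of human ZNF10 and then a puromycin N-acetyltransferase sequence for selecting transduced cells. How the puromycin marker is linked to the fusion is not annotated. The catalogue describes the protein as FLAG-tagged, although the tag is not annotated in the feature table either. An S. pyogenes gRNA scaffold lies upstream of the EF-1α promoter, but no U6 or other guide promoter is annotated, so the record does not establish whether a guide can be expressed from this plasmid. The associated study compared the genome editing and transcriptional control capabilities of diverse CRISPR/Cas systems in human cells, with this construct serving as a PAM-flexible targeted repressor.
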