Features (pLannotate 1.2.2; 33 found; start..end, strand, type, name):
    217..397     +  LTR            5' LTR (truncated): truncated 5' long terminal repeat (LTR) from HIV-1
    444..569     +  misc_feature   HIV-1 Ψ: packaging signal of human immunodeficiency virus type 1
    553..916     +  CDS            HIV-1 gag (fragment): gag protein from human immunodeficiency virus 1; gag
   1062..1295    +  misc_feature   RRE: The Rev response element (RRE) of HIV-1 allows for Rev-dependent mRNA export from the nucleus to the cytoplasm.
   1672..1772    +  CDS            Rev (fragment): human immunodeficiency virus 1 (HIV-1) Rev protein; rev; enhances nuclear export of unspliced and incompletely spliced viral mRNAs
   1822..1939    +  misc_feature   cPPT/CTS: central polypurine tract and central termination sequence of HIV-1
   2071..2146    +  misc_RNA       gRNA scaffold: guide RNA scaffold for the Streptococcus pyogenes CRISPR/Cas9 system
   2164..2182    +  CDS            small t antigen (fragment): SV40 (simian virus 40) small t antigen
   2208..2419    +  promoter       EF-1α core promoter: core promoter for human elongation factor EF-1α
   2444..6547    +  CDS            Cas9: Cas9 (Csn1) endonuclease from the Streptococcus pyogenes Type II CRISPR/Cas system generates RNA-guided double strand breaks in DNA
   6653..6847    +  CDS            KRAB: Krüppel-associated box (KRAB) transcriptional repression domain from the human zinc finger protein ZNF10 (Margolin et al., 1994)
   7003..7600    +  CDS            PuroR (fragment): puromycin N-acetyltransferase; pac from Streptomyces; confers resistance to puromycin
   7616..8204    +  misc_feature   WPRE: woodchuck hepatitis virus posttranscriptional regulatory element
   8255..8274    +  misc_feature   cPPT/CTS (fragment): central polypurine tract and central termination sequence of HIV-1
   8276..8509    +  LTR            3' LTR (ΔU3): self-inactivating 3' long terminal repeat (LTR) from HIV-1
   8541..8765    +  polyA_signal   bGH poly(A) signal: bovine growth hormone polyadenylation signal
   8769..8790    +  promoter       SV40 promoter (fragment): SV40 enhancer and early promoter
   8811..9239    +  rep_origin     f1 ori (sequence partly withheld): f1 bacteriophage origin of replication; arrow indicates direction of (+) strand synthesis
   9253..9582    +  promoter       SV40 promoter: SV40 enhancer and early promoter
   9630..9677    +  promoter       EM7 promoter: synthetic bacterial promoter&nbsp
   9696..10070   +  CDS            BleoR: antibiotic-binding protein; Sh ble from Streptoalloteichus hindustanus; confers resistance to bleomycin, phleomycin, and Zeocin™
  10080..10205   +  CDS            ble (fragment): BLE_KLEPN - Experimental evidence at protein level: Swiss-Prot protein existence level 1. Binding protein with a strong affinity to the bleomycin family of antibiotics. Binds to CL990; an antimitotic-antibiotic compound. From Klebsiella pneumoniae.
  10200..10321   +  polyA_signal   SV40 poly(A) signal: SV40 polyadenylation signal
  10392..10414   -  protein_bind   lac operator (fragment): The lac repressor binds to the lac operator to inhibit transcription in E. coli. This inhibition can be relieved by adding lactose or isopropyl-β-D-thiogalactopyranoside (IPTG). lac repressor encoded by lacI
  10418..10448   -  promoter       lac promoter: promoter for the E. coli lac operon
  10463..10484   -  protein_bind   CAP binding site: CAP binding activates transcription in the presence of cAMP. E. coli catabolite activator protein
  10497..10589   -  CDS            lacI (fragment): lac repressor; lacI; The lac repressor binds to the lac operator to inhibit transcription in E. coli. This inhibition can be relieved by adding lactose or isopropyl-β-D-thiogalactopyranoside (IPTG).
  10772..11360   -  rep_origin     ori: high-copy-number ColE1/pMB1/pBR322/pUC origin of replication
  11531..12391   -  CDS            AmpR: β-lactamase; bla; confers resistance to ampicillin, carbenicillin, and related antibiotics
  12392..12496   -  promoter       AmpR promoter: bla
  12555..12607   -  misc_feature   bom (fragment): basis of mobility region from pBR322
  12762..13141   +  enhancer       CMV enhancer: human cytomegalovirus immediate early enhancer
  13142..199     +  promoter       CMV promoter (across the origin): human cytomegalovirus (CMV) immediate early promoter
>Addgene plasmid #188501 | SpRY dCas9 KRAB | addgene full sequence | sequence record 373526 | Addgene NGS Result
TGATGCGGTTTTGGCAGTACATCAATGGGCGTGGATAGCGGTTTGACTCACGGGGATTTCCAAGTCTCCA
CCCCATTGACGTCAATGGGAGTTTGTTTTGGCACCAAAATCAACGGGACTTTCCAAAATGTCGTAACAAC
TCCGCCCCATTGACGCAAATGGGCGGTAGGCGTGTACGGTGGGAGGTCTATATAAGCAGCGCGTTTTGCC
TGTACTGGGTCTCTCTGGTTAGACCAGATCTGAGCCTGGGAGCTCTCTGGCTAACTAGGGAACCCACTGC
TTAAGCCTCAATAAAGCTTGCCTTGAGTGCTTCAAGTAGTGTGTGCCCGTCTGTTGTGTGACTCTGGTAA
CTAGAGATCCCTCAGACCCTTTTAGTCAGTGTGGAAAATCTCTAGCAGTGGCGCCCGAACAGGGACTTGA
AAGCGAAAGGGAAACCAGAGGAGCTCTCTCGACGCAGGACTCGGCTTGCTGAAGCGCGCACGGCAAGAGG
CGAGGGGCGGCGACTGGTGAGTACGCCAAAAATTTTGACTAGCGGAGGCTAGAAGGAGAGAGATGGGTGC
GAGAGCGTCAGTATTAAGCGGGGGAGAATTAGATCGCGATGGGAAAAAATTCGGTTAAGGCCAGGGGGAA
AGAAAAAATATAAATTAAAACATATAGTATGGGCAAGCAGGGAGCTAGAACGATTCGCAGTTAATCCTGG
CCTGTTAGAAACATCAGAAGGCTGTAGACAAATACTGGGACAGCTACAACCATCCCTTCAGACAGGATCA
GAAGAACTTAGATCATTATATAATACAGTAGCAACCCTCTATTGTGTGCATCAAAGGATAGAGATAAAAG
ACACCAAGGAAGCTTTAGACAAGATAGAGGAAGAGCAAAACAAAAGTAAGACCACCGCACAGCAAGCGGC
CGCTGATCTTCAGACCTGGAGGAGGAGATATGAGGGACAATTGGAGAAGTGAATTATATAAATATAAAGT
AGTAAAAATTGAACCATTAGGAGTAGCACCCACCAAGGCAAAGAGAAGAGTGGTGCAGAGAGAAAAAAGA
GCAGTGGGAATAGGAGCTTTGTTCCTTGGGTTCTTGGGAGCAGCAGGAAGCACTATGGGCGCAGCGTCAA
TGACGCTGACGGTACAGGCCAGACAATTATTGTCTGGTATAGTGCAGCAGCAGAACAATTTGCTGAGGGC
TATTGAGGCGCAACAGCATCTGTTGCAACTCACAGTCTGGGGCATCAAGCAGCTCCAGGCAAGAATCCTG
GCTGTGGAAAGATACCTAAAGGATCAACAGCTCCTGGGGATTTGGGGTTGCTCTGGAAAACTCATTTGCA
CCACTGCTGTGCCTTGGAATGCTAGTTGGAGTAATAAATCTCTGGAACAGATTTGGAATCACACGACCTG
GATGGAGTGGGACAGAGAAATTAACAATTACACAAGCTTAATACACTCCTTAATTGAAGAATCGCAAAAC
CAGCAAGAAAAGAATGAACAAGAATTATTGGAATTAGATAAATGGGCAAGTTTGTGGAATTGGTTTAACA
TAACAAATTGGCTGTGGTATATAAAATTATTCATAATGATAGTAGGAGGCTTGGTAGGTTTAAGAATAGT
TTTTGCTGTACTTTCTATAGTGAATAGAGTTAGGCAGGGATATTCACCATTATCGTTTCAGACCCACCTC
CCAACCCCGAGGGGACCCGACAGGCCCGAAGGAATAGAAGAAGAAGGTGGAGAGAGAGACAGAGACAGAT
CCATTCGATTAGTGAACGGATCGGCACTGCGTGCGCCAATTCTGCAGACAAATGGCAGTATTCATCCACA
ATTTTAAAAGAAAAGGGGGGATTGGGGGGTACAGTGCAGGGGAAAGAATAGTAGACATAATAGCAACAGA
CATACAAACTAAAGAATTACAAAAACAAATTACAAAAATTCAAAATTTTCGGGTTTATTACAGGGACAGC
AGAGATCCAGTTTGGTTAATTAAGGTACCGATATCACTAGTGTTCCATTAACTGCGCTAAAAATAATTTT
TAAATCTTTTTTAGCTTCTTGCTCTTTTTTGTACGTCTCTGTTTTAGAGCTAGAAATAGCAAGTTAAAAT
AAGGCTAGTCCGTTATCAACTTGAAAAAGTGGCACCGAGTCGGTGCTTTTTTGAATTCGCTAGCTAGGTC
TTGAAAGGAGTGGGAATTGGCTCCGGTGCCCGTCAGTGGGCAGAGCGCACATCGCCCACAGTCCCCGAGA
AGTTGGGGGGAGGGGTCGGCAATTGATCCGGTGCCTAGAGAAGGTGGCGCGGGGTAAACTGGGAAAGTGA
TGTCGTGTACTGGCTCCGCCTTTTTCCCGAGGGTGGGGGAGAACCGTATATAAGTGCAGTAGTCGCCGTG
AACGTTCTTTTTCGCAACGGGTTTGCCGCCAGAACACAGGACCGGTTCTAGAGCGCTGCCACCATGGACA
AGAAGTACAGCATCGGCCTGGCCATCGGCACCAACTCTGTGGGCTGGGCCGTGATCACCGACGAGTACAA
GGTGCCCAGCAAGAAATTCAAGGTGCTGGGCAACACCGACCGGCACAGCATCAAGAAGAACCTGATCGGA
GCCCTGCTGTTCGACAGCGGCGAAACAGCCGAGAGAACCCGGCTGAAGAGAACCGCCAGAAGAAGATACA
CCAGACGGAAGAACCGGATCTGCTATCTGCAAGAGATCTTCAGCAACGAGATGGCCAAGGTGGACGACAG
CTTCTTCCACAGACTGGAAGAGTCCTTCCTGGTGGAAGAGGATAAGAAGCACGAGCGGCACCCCATCTTC
GGCAACATCGTGGACGAGGTGGCCTACCACGAGAAGTACCCCACCATCTACCACCTGAGAAAGAAACTGG
TGGACAGCACCGACAAGGCCGACCTGCGGCTGATCTATCTGGCCCTGGCCCACATGATCAAGTTCCGGGG
CCACTTCCTGATCGAGGGCGACCTGAACCCCGACAACAGCGACGTGGACAAGCTGTTCATCCAGCTGGTG
CAGACCTACAACCAGCTGTTCGAGGAAAACCCCATCAACGCCAGCGGCGTGGACGCCAAGGCCATCCTGT
CTGCCAGACTGAGCAAGAGCAGACGGCTGGAAAATCTGATCGCCCAGCTGCCCGGCGAGAAGAAGAATGG
CCTGTTCGGAAACCTGATTGCCCTGAGCCTGGGCCTGACCCCCAACTTCAAGAGCAACTTCGACCTGGCC
GAGGATGCCAAACTGCAGCTGAGCAAGGACACCTACGACGACGACCTGGACAACCTGCTGGCCCAGATCG
GCGACCAGTACGCCGACCTGTTTCTGGCCGCCAAGAACCTGTCCGACGCCATCCTGCTGAGCGACATCCT
GAGAGTGAACACCGAGATCACCAAGGCCCCCCTGAGCGCCTCTATGATCAAGAGATACGACGAGCACCAC
CAGGACCTGACCCTGCTGAAAGCTCTCGTGCGGCAGCAGCTGCCTGAGAAGTACAAAGAGATTTTCTTCG
ACCAGAGCAAGAACGGCTACGCCGGCTACATTGACGGCGGAGCCAGCCAGGAAGAGTTCTACAAGTTCAT
CAAGCCCATCCTGGAAAAGATGGACGGCACCGAGGAACTGCTCGTGAAGCTGAACAGAGAGGACCTGCTG
CGGAAGCAGCGGACCTTCGACAACGGCAGCATCCCCCACCAGATCCACCTGGGAGAGCTGCACGCCATTC
TGCGGCGGCAGGAAGATTTTTACCCATTCCTGAAGGACAACCGGGAAAAGATCGAGAAGATCCTGACCTT
CCGCATCCCCTACTACGTGGGCCCTCTGGCCAGGGGAAACAGCAGATTCGCCTGGATGACCAGAAAGAGC
GAGGAAACCATCACCCCCTGGAACTTCGAGGAAGTGGTGGACAAGGGCGCTTCCGCCCAGAGCTTCATCG
AGCGGATGACCAACTTCGATAAGAACCTGCCCAACGAGAAGGTGCTGCCCAAGCACAGCCTGCTGTACGA
GTACTTCACCGTGTATAACGAGCTGACCAAAGTGAAATACGTGACCGAGGGAATGAGAAAGCCCGCCTTC
CTGAGCGGCGAGCAGAAAAAGGCCATCGTGGACCTGCTGTTCAAGACCAACCGGAAAGTGACCGTGAAGC
AGCTGAAAGAGGACTACTTCAAGAAAATCGAGTGCTTCGACTCCGTGGAAATCTCCGGCGTGGAAGATCG
GTTCAACGCCTCCCTGGGCACATACCACGATCTGCTGAAAATTATCAAGGACAAGGACTTCCTGGACAAT
GAGGAAAACGAGGACATTCTGGAAGATATCGTGCTGACCCTGACACTGTTTGAGGACAGAGAGATGATCG
AGGAACGGCTGAAAACCTATGCCCACCTGTTCGACGACAAAGTGATGAAGCAGCTGAAGCGGCGGAGATA
CACCGGCTGGGGCAGGCTGAGCCGGAAGCTGATCAACGGCATCCGGGACAAGCAGTCCGGCAAGACAATC
CTGGATTTCCTGAAGTCCGACGGCTTCGCCAACAGAAACTTCATGCAGCTGATCCACGACGACAGCCTGA
CCTTTAAAGAGGACATCCAGAAAGCCCAGGTGTCCGGCCAGGGCGATAGCCTGCACGAGCACATTGCCAA
TCTGGCCGGCAGCCCCGCCATTAAGAAGGGCATCCTGCAGACAGTGAAGGTGGTGGACGAGCTCGTGAAA
GTGATGGGCCGGCACAAGCCCGAGAACATCGTGATCGAAATGGCCAGAGAGAACCAGACCACCCAGAAGG
GACAGAAGAACAGCCGCGAGAGAATGAAGCGGATCGAAGAGGGCATCAAAGAGCTGGGCAGCCAGATCCT
GAAAGAACACCCCGTGGAAAACACCCAGCTGCAGAACGAGAAGCTGTACCTGTACTACCTGCAGAATGGG
CGGGATATGTACGTGGACCAGGAACTGGACATCAACCGGCTGTCCGACTACGATGTGGACGCCATCGTGC
CTCAGAGCTTTCTGAAGGACGACTCCATCGACAACAAGGTGCTGACCAGAAGCGACAAGAACCGGGGCAA
GAGCGACAACGTGCCCTCCGAAGAGGTCGTGAAGAAGATGAAGAACTACTGGCGGCAGCTGCTGAACGCC
AAGCTGATTACCCAGAGAAAGTTCGACAATCTGACCAAGGCCGAGAGAGGCGGCCTGAGCGAACTGGATA
AGGCCGGCTTCATCAAGAGACAGCTGGTGGAAACCCGGCAGATCACAAAGCACGTGGCACAGATCCTGGA
CTCCCGGATGAACACTAAGTACGACGAGAATGACAAGCTGATCCGGGAAGTGAAAGTGATCACCCTGAAG
TCCAAGCTGGTGTCCGATTTCCGGAAGGATTTCCAGTTTTACAAAGTGCGCGAGATCAACAACTACCACC
ACGCCCACGACGCCTACCTGAACGCCGTCGTGGGAACCGCCCTGATCAAAAAGTACCCTAAGCTGGAAAG
CGAGTTCGTGTACGGCGACTACAAGGTGTACGACGTGCGGAAGATGATCGCCAAGAGCGAGCAGGAAATC
GGCAAGGCTACCGCCAAGTACTTCTTCTACAGCAACATCATGAACTTTTTCAAGACCGAGATTACCCTGG
CCAACGGCGAGATCCGGAAGCGGCCTCTGATCGAGACAAACGGCGAAACCGGGGAGATCGTGTGGGATAA
GGGCCGGGATTTTGCCACCGTGCGGAAAGTGCTGAGCATGCCCCAAGTGAATATCGTGAAAAAGACCGAG
GTGCAGACAGGCGGCTTCAGCAAAGAGTCTATCAGACCCAAGAGGAACAGCGATAAGCTGATCGCCAGAA
AGAAGGACTGGGACCCTAAGAAGTACGGCGGCTTCCTGTGGCCCACCGTGGCCTATTCTGTGCTGGTGGT
GGCCAAAGTGGAAAAGGGCAAGTCCAAGAAACTGAAGAGTGTGAAAGAGCTGCTGGGGATCACCATCATG
GAAAGAAGCAGCTTCGAGAAGAATCCCATCGACTTTCTGGAAGCCAAGGGCTACAAAGAAGTGAAAAAGG
ACCTGATCATCAAGCTGCCTAAGTACTCCCTGTTCGAGCTGGAAAACGGCCGGAAGAGAATGCTGGCCTC
TGCCAAGCAGCTGCAGAAGGGAAACGAACTGGCCCTGCCCTCCAAATATGTGAACTTCCTGTACCTGGCC
AGCCACTATGAGAAGCTGAAGGGCTCCCCCGAGGATAATGAGCAGAAACAGCTGTTTGTGGAACAGCACA
AGCACTACCTGGACGAGATCATCGAGCAGATCAGCGAGTTCTCCAAGAGAGTGATCCTGGCCGACGCTAA
TCTGGACAAAGTGCTGTCCGCCTACAACAAGCACCGGGATAAGCCCATCAGAGAGCAGGCCGAGAATATC
ATCCACCTGTTTACCCTGACCAGACTGGGAGCCCCTAGAGCCTTCAAGTACTTTGACACCACCATCGACC
CCAAGCAGTACAGAAGCACCAAAGAGGTGCTGGACGCCACCCTGATCCACCAGAGCATCACCGGCCTGTA
CGAGACACGGATCGACCTGTCTCAGCTGGGAGGCGACAAGCGACCTGCCGCCACAAAGAAGGCTGGACAG
GCTAAGAAGAAGAAAGATTACAAAGACGATGACGATAAGGGATCCGATGCTAAGTCACTGACTGCCTGGT
CCCGGACACTGGTGACCTTCAAGGATGTGTTTGTGGACTTCACCAGGGAGGAGTGGAAGCTGCTGGACAC
TGCTCAGCAGATCCTGTACAGAAATGTGATGCTGGAGAACTATAAGAACCTGGTTTCCTTGGGTTATCAG
CTTACTAAGCCAGATGTGATCCTCCGGTTGGAGAAGGGAGAAGAGCCCTGGCTGGTGGAGAGAGAAATTC
ACCAAGAGACCCATCCTGATTCAGAGACTGCATTTGAAATCAAATCATCAGTTCCGAAAAAGAAACGCAA
AGTTGCTAGCTCCGGCGCAACAAACTTCTCTCTGCTGAAACAAGCCGGAGATGTCGAAGAGAATCCTGGA
CCGACCGAGTACAAGCCCACGGTGCGCCTCGCCACCCGCGACGACGTCCCCAGGGCCGTACGCACCCTCG
CCGCCGCGTTCGCCGACTACCCCGCCACGCGCCACACCGTCGATCCGGACCGCCACATCGAGCGGGTCAC
CGAGCTGCAAGAACTCTTCCTCACGCGCGTCGGGCTCGACATCGGCAAGGTGTGGGTCGCGGACGACGGC
GCCGCGGTGGCGGTCTGGACCACGCCGGAGAGCGTCGAAGCGGGGGCGGTGTTCGCCGAGATCGGCCCGC
GCATGGCCGAGTTGAGCGGTTCCCGGCTGGCCGCGCAGCAACAGATGGAAGGCCTCCTGGCGCCGCACCG
GCCCAAGGAGCCCGCGTGGTTCCTGGCCACCGTCGGAGTCTCGCCCGACCACCAGGGCAAGGGTCTGGGC
AGCGCCGTCGTGCTCCCCGGAGTGGAGGCGGCCGAGCGCGCCGGGGTGCCCGCCTTCCTGGAGACCTCCG
CGCCCCGCAACCTCCCCTTCTACGAGCGGCTCGGCTTCACCGTCACCGCCGACGTCGAGGTGCCCGAAGG
ACCGCGCACCTGGTGCATGACCCGCAAGCCCGGTGCCTGAACGCGTTAAGTCGACAATCAACCTCTGGAT
TACAAAATTTGTGAAAGATTGACTGGTATTCTTAACTATGTTGCTCCTTTTACGCTATGTGGATACGCTG
CTTTAATGCCTTTGTATCATGCTATTGCTTCCCGTATGGCTTTCATTTTCTCCTCCTTGTATAAATCCTG
GTTGCTGTCTCTTTATGAGGAGTTGTGGCCCGTTGTCAGGCAACGTGGCGTGGTGTGCACTGTGTTTGCT
GACGCAACCCCCACTGGTTGGGGCATTGCCACCACCTGTCAGCTCCTTTCCGGGACTTTCGCTTTCCCCC
TCCCTATTGCCACGGCGGAACTCATCGCCGCCTGCCTTGCCCGCTGCTGGACAGGGGCTCGGCTGTTGGG
CACTGACAATTCCGTGGTGTTGTCGGGGAAATCATCGTCCTTTCCTTGGCTGCTCGCCTGTGTTGCCACC
TGGATTCTGCGCGGGACGTCCTTCTGCTACGTCCCTTCGGCCCTCAATCCAGCGGACCTTCCTTCCCGCG
GCCTGCTGCCGGCTCTGCGGCCTCTTCCGCGTCTTCGCCTTCGCCCTCAGACGAGTCGGATCTCCCTTTG
GGCCGCCTCCCCGCGTCGACTTTAAGACCAATGACTTACAAGGCAGCTGTAGATCTTAGCCACTTTTTAA
AAGAAAAGGGGGGACTGGAAGGGCTAATTCACTCCCAACGAAGACAAGATCTGCTTTTTGCTTGTACTGG
GTCTCTCTGGTTAGACCAGATCTGAGCCTGGGAGCTCTCTGGCTAACTAGGGAACCCACTGCTTAAGCCT
CAATAAAGCTTGCCTTGAGTGCTTCAAGTAGTGTGTGCCCGTCTGTTGTGTGACTCTGGTAACTAGAGAT
CCCTCAGACCCTTTTAGTCAGTGTGGAAAATCTCTAGCAGGGCCCGTTTAAACCCGCTGATCAGCCTCGA
CTGTGCCTTCTAGTTGCCAGCCATCTGTTGTTTGCCCCTCCCCCGTGCCTTCCTTGACCCTGGAAGGTGC
CACTCCCACTGTCCTTTCCTAATAAAATGAGGAAATTGCATCGCATTGTCTGAGTAGGTGTCATTCTATT
CTGGGGGGTGGGGTGGGGCAGGACAGCAAGGGGGAGGATTGGGAAGACAATAGCAGGCATGCTGGGGATG
CGGTGGGCTCTATGGCTTCTGAGGCGGAAAGAACCAGCTGGGGCTCTAGGGGGTATCCCC
[124 nt withheld, positions 8811-8934]
C
[91 nt withheld, positions 8936-9026]
A
[49 nt withheld, positions 9028-9076]
CCTTTGACGTTGGAGTCCACGTTCTTT
[37 nt withheld, positions 9104-9140]
ACCCTATCTCGGTCTATTCTTTTGATTTATAAGGGATTTTGCCGATTTCGGCCTATTGGTTAAAAAATGA
GCTGATTTAACAAAAATTTAACGCGAATTAATTCTGTGGAATGTGTGTCAGTTAGGGTGTGGAAAGTCCC
CAGGCTCCCCAGCAGGCAGAAGTATGCAAAGCATGCATCTCAATTAGTCAGCAACCAGGTGTGGAAAGTC
CCCAGGCTCCCCAGCAGGCAGAAGTATGCAAAGCATGCATCTCAATTAGTCAGCAACCATAGTCCCGCCC
CTAACTCCGCCCATCCCGCCCCTAACTCCGCCCAGTTCCGCCCATTCTCCGCCCCATGGCTGACTAATTT
TTTTTATTTATGCAGAGGCCGAGGCCGCCTCTGCCTCTGAGCTATTCCAGAAGTAGTGAGGAGGCTTTTT
TGGAGGCCTAGGCTTTTGCAAAAAGCTCCCGGGAGCTTGTATATCCATTTTCGGATCTGATCAGCACGTG
TTGACAATTAATCATCGGCATAGTATATCGGCATAGTATAATACGACAAGGTGAGGAACTAAACCATGGC
CAAGTTGACCAGTGCCGTTCCGGTGCTCACCGCGCGCGACGTCGCCGGAGCGGTCGAGTTCTGGACCGAC
CGGCTCGGGTTCTCCCGGGACTTCGTGGAGGACGACTTCGCCGGTGTGGTCCGGGACGACGTGACCCTGT
TCATCAGCGCGGTCCAGGACCAGGTGGTGCCGGACAACACCCTGGCCTGGGTGTGGGTGCGCGGCCTGGA
CGAGCTGTACGCCGAGTGGTCGGAGGTCGTGTCCACGAACTTCCGGGACGCCTCCGGGCCGGCCATGACC
GAGATCGGCGAGCAGCCGTGGGGGCGGGAGTTCGCCCTGCGCGACCCGGCCGGCAACTGCGTGCACTTCG
TGGCCGAGGAGCAGGACTGACACGTGCTACGAGATTTCGATTCCACCGCCGCCTTCTATGAAAGGTTGGG
CTTCGGAATCGTTTTCCGGGACGCCGGCTGGATGATCCTCCAGCGCGGGGATCTCATGCTGGAGTTCTTC
GCCCACCCCAACTTGTTTATTGCAGCTTATAATGGTTACAAATAAAGCAATAGCATCACAAATTTCACAA
ATAAAGCATTTTTTTCACTGCATTCTAGTTGTGGTTTGTCCAAACTCATCAATGTATCTTATCATGTCTG
TATACCGTCGACCTCTAGCTAGAGCTTGGCGTAATCATGGTCATAGCTGTTTCCTGTGTGAAATTGTTAT
CCGCTCACAATTCCACACAACATACGAGCCGGAAGCATAAAGTGTAAAGCCTGGGGTGCCTAATGAGTGA
GCTAACTCACATTAATTGCGTTGCGCTCACTGCCCGCTTTCCAGTCGGGAAACCTGTCGTGCCAGCTGCA
TTAATGAATCGGCCAACGCGCGGGGAGAGGCGGTTTGCGTATTGGGCGCTCTTCCGCTTCCTCGCTCACT
GACTCGCTGCGCTCGGTCGTTCGGCTGCGGCGAGCGGTATCAGCTCACTCAAAGGCGGTAATACGGTTAT
CCACAGAATCAGGGGATAACGCAGGAAAGAACATGTGAGCAAAAGGCCAGCAAAAGGCCAGGAACCGTAA
AAAGGCCGCGTTGCTGGCGTTTTTCCATAGGCTCCGCCCCCCTGACGAGCATCACAAAAATCGACGCTCA
AGTCAGAGGTGGCGAAACCCGACAGGACTATAAAGATACCAGGCGTTTCCCCCTGGAAGCTCCCTCGTGC
GCTCTCCTGTTCCGACCCTGCCGCTTACCGGATACCTGTCCGCCTTTCTCCCTTCGGGAAGCGTGGCGCT
TTCTCATAGCTCACGCTGTAGGTATCTCAGTTCGGTGTAGGTCGTTCGCTCCAAGCTGGGCTGTGTGCAC
GAACCCCCCGTTCAGCCCGACCGCTGCGCCTTATCCGGTAACTATCGTCTTGAGTCCAACCCGGTAAGAC
ACGACTTATCGCCACTGGCAGCAGCCACTGGTAACAGGATTAGCAGAGCGAGGTATGTAGGCGGTGCTAC
AGAGTTCTTGAAGTGGTGGCCTAACTACGGCTACACTAGAAGAACAGTATTTGGTATCTGCGCTCTGCTG
AAGCCAGTTACCTTCGGAAAAAGAGTTGGTAGCTCTTGATCCGGCAAACAAACCACCGCTGGTAGCGGTG
GTTTTTTTGTTTGCAAGCAGCAGATTACGCGCAGAAAAAAAGGATCTCAAGAAGATCCTTTGATCTTTTC
TACGGGGTCTGACGCTCAGTGGAACGAAAACTCACGTTAAGGGATTTTGGTCATGAGATTATCAAAAAGG
ATCTTCACCTAGATCCTTTTAAATTAAAAATGAAGTTTTAAATCAATCTAAAGTATATATGAGTAAACTT
GGTCTGACAGTTACCAATGCTTAATCAGTGAGGCACCTATCTCAGCGATCTGTCTATTTCGTTCATCCAT
AGTTGCCTGACTCCCCGTCGTGTAGATAACTACGATACGGGAGGGCTTACCATCTGGCCCCAGTGCTGCA
ATGATACCGCGAGACCCACGCTCACCGGCTCCAGATTTATCAGCAATAAACCAGCCAGCCGGAAGGGCCG
AGCGCAGAAGTGGTCCTGCAACTTTATCCGCCTCCATCCAGTCTATTAATTGTTGCCGGGAAGCTAGAGT
AAGTAGTTCGCCAGTTAATAGTTTGCGCAACGTTGTTGCCATTGCTACAGGCATCGTGGTGTCACGCTCG
TCGTTTGGTATGGCTTCATTCAGCTCCGGTTCCCAACGATCAAGGCGAGTTACATGATCCCCCATGTTGT
GCAAAAAAGCGGTTAGCTCCTTCGGTCCTCCGATCGTTGTCAGAAGTAAGTTGGCCGCAGTGTTATCACT
CATGGTTATGGCAGCACTGCATAATTCTCTTACTGTCATGCCATCCGTAAGATGCTTTTCTGTGACTGGT
GAGTACTCAACCAAGTCATTCTGAGAATAGTGTATGCGGCGACCGAGTTGCTCTTGCCCGGCGTCAATAC
GGGATAATACCGCGCCACATAGCAGAACTTTAAAAGTGCTCATCATTGGAAAACGTTCTTCGGGGCGAAA
ACTCTCAAGGATCTTACCGCTGTTGAGATCCAGTTCGATGTAACCCACTCGTGCACCCAACTGATCTTCA
GCATCTTTTACTTTCACCAGCGTTTCTGGGTGAGCAAAAACAGGAAGGCAAAATGCCGCAAAAAAGGGAA
TAAGGGCGACACGGAAATGTTGAATACTCATACTCTTCCTTTTTCAATATTATTGAAGCATTTATCAGGG
TTATTGTCTCATGAGCGGATACATATTTGAATGTATTTAGAAAAATAAACAAATAGGGGTTCCGCGCACA
TTTCCCCGAAAAGTGCCACCTGACGTCGACGGATCGGGAGATCTCCCGATCCCCTATGGTGCACTCTCAG
TACAATCTGCTCTGATGCCGCATAGTTAAGCCAGTATCTGCTCCCTGCTTGTGTGTTGGAGGTCGCTGAG
TAGTGCGCGAGCAAAATTTAAGCTACAACAAGGCAAGGCTTGACCGACAATTGCATGAAGAATCTGCTTA
GGGTTAGGCGTTTTGCGCTGCTTCGCGATGTACGGGCCAGATATACGCGTTGACATTGATTATTGACTAG
TTATTAATAGTAATCAATTACGGGGTCATTAGTTCATAGCCCATATATGGAGTTCCGCGTTACATAACTT
ACGGTAAATGGCCCGCCTGGCTGACCGCCCAACGACCCCCGCCCATTGACGTCAATAATGACGTATGTTC
CCATAGTAACGCCAATAGGGACTTTCCATTGACGTCAATGGGTGGAGTATTTACGGTAAACTGCCCACTT
GGCAGTACATCAAGTGTATCATATGCCAAGTACGCCCCCTATTGACGTCAATGACGGTAAATGGCCCGCC
TGGCATTATGCCCAGTACATGACCTTATGGGACTTTCCTACTTGGCAGTACATCTACGTATTAGTCATCG
CTATTACCATGG
